>Addgene plasmid #74445 | pQCXIB Firefly_Luciferase | addgene full sequence | sequence record 243971 | Addgene Assembled Sequence
TCCGCGTTACATAACTTACGGTAAATGGCCCGCCTGGCTGACCGCCCAACGACCCCCGCCCATTGACGTC
AATAATGACGTATGTTCCCATAGTAACGCCAATAGGGACTTTCCATTGACGTCAATGGGTGGAGTATTTA
CGGTAAACTGCCCACTTGGCAGTACATCAAGTGTATCATATGCCAAGTACGCCCCCTATTGACGTCAATG
ACGGTAAATGGCCCGCCTGGCATTATGCCCAGTACATGACCTTATGGGACTTTCCTACTTGGCAGTACAT
CTACGTATTAGTCATCGCTATTACCATGGTGATGCGGTTTTGGCAGTACATCAATGGGCGTGGATAGCGG
TTTGACTCACGGGGATTTCCAAGTCTCCACCCCATTGACGTCAATGGGAGTTTGTTTTGGCACCAAAATC
AACGGGACTTTCCAAAATGTCGTAACAACTCCGCCCCATTGACGCAAATGGGCGGTAGGCGTGTACGGTG
GGAGGTCTATATAAGCAGAGCTCAATAAAAGAGCCCACAACCCCTCACTCGGCGCGCCAGTCTTCCGATA
GACTGCGTCGCCCGGGTACCCGTATTCCCAATAAAGCCTCTTGCTGTTTGCATCCGAATCGTGGTCTCGC
TGTTCCTTGGGAGGGTCTCCTCTGAGTGATTGACTACCCACGACGGGGGTCTTTCATTTGGGGGCTCGTC
CGGGATTTGGAGACCCCTGCCCAGGGACCACCGACCCACCACCGGGAGGTAAGCTGGCCAGCAACTTATC
TGTGTCTGTCCGATTGTCTAGTGTCTATGTTTGATGTTATGCGCCTGCGTCTGTACTAGTTAGCTAACTA
GCTCTGTATCTGGCGGACCCGTGGTGGAACTGACGAGTTCTGAACACCCGGCCGCAACCCTGGGAGACGT
CCCAGGGACTTTGGGGGCCGTTTTTGTGGCCCGACCTGAGGAAGGGAGTCGATGTGGAATCCGACCCCGT
CAGGATATGTGGTTCTGGTAGGAGACGAGAACCTAAAACAGTTCCCGCCTCCGTCTGAATTTTTGCTTTC
GGTTTGGAACCGAAGCCGCGCGTCTTGTCTGCTGCAGCGCTGCAGCATCGTTCTGTGTTGTCTCTGTCTG
ACTGTGTTTCTGTATTTGTCTGAAAATTAGGGCCAGACTGTTACCACTCCCTTAAGTTTGACCTTAGGTC
ACTGGAAAGATGTCGAGCGGATCGCTCACAACCAGTCGGTAGATGTCAAGAAGAGACGTTGGGTTACCTT
CTGCTCTGCAGAATGGCCAACCTTTAACGTCGGATGGCCGCGAGACGGCACCTTTAACCGAGACCTCATC
ACCCAGGTTAAGATCAAGGTCTTTTCACCTGGCCCGCATGGACACCCAGACCAGGTCCCCTACATCGTGA
CCTGGGAAGCCTTGGCTTTTGACCCCCCTCCCTGGGTCAAGCCCTTTGTACACCCTAAGCCTCCGCCTCC
TCTTCCTCCATCCGCCCCGTCTCTCCCCCTTGAACCTCCTCGTTCGACCCCGCCTCGATCCTCCCTTTAT
CCAGCCCTCACTCCTTCTCTAGGCGCCGGAATTGAAGATCTGGGGGATCGATAAGCTTGGGAGTTCCGCT
TACATAACTTACGGTAAATGGCCCGCCTGGCTGACCGCCCAACGACCCCCGCCCATTGACGTCAATAATG
ACGTATGTTCCCATAGTAACGCCAATAGGGACTTTCCATTGACGTCAATGGGTGGAGTATTTACGGTAAA
CTGCCCACTTGGCAGTACATCAAGTGTATCATATGCCAAGTACGCCCCCTATTGACGTCAATGACGGTAA
ATGGCCCGCCTGGCATTATGCCCAGTACATGACCTTATGGGACTTTCCTACTTGGCAGTACATCTACGTA
TTAGTCATCGCTATTACCATGGTGATGCGGTTTTGGCAGTACATCAATGGGCGTGGATAGCGGTTTGACT
CACGGGGATTTCCAAGTCTCCACCCCATTGACGTCAATGGGAGTTTGTTTTGGCACCAAAATCAACGGGA
CTTTCCAAAATGTCGTAACAACTCCGCCCCATTGACGCAAATGGGCGGTAGGCGTGTACGGTGGGAGGTC
TATATAAGCAGAGCTCTCCCTATCAGTGATAGAGATCTCCCTATCAGTGATAGAGATCGTCGACTAGTCC
AGTGTGGTGGAATTCTGCAGATATCAACAAGTTTGTACAAAAAAGCAGGCTCCACCATGGAAGGTAAGCC
TATCCCTAACCCTCTCCTCGGTCTCGATTCTACGGGATCCATGGGAACCAATTCAGTCCCTAGGCTTTTG
CAAAAAGCTTGGCATTCCGGTACTGTTGGTAAAGCCACCATGGAAGACGCCAAAAACATAAAGAAAGGCC
CGGCGCCATTCTATCCGCTGGAAGATGGAACCGCTGGAGAGCAACTGCATAAGGCTATGAAGAGATACGC
CCTGGTTCCTGGAACAATTGCTTTTACAGATGCACATATCGAGGTGGACATCACTTACGCTGAGTACTTC
GAAATGTCCGTTCGGTTGGCAGAAGCTATGAAACGATATGGGCTGAATACAAATCACAGAATCGTCGTAT
GCAGTGAAAACTCTCTTCAATTCTTTATGCCGGTGTTGGGCGCGTTATTTATCGGAGTTGCAGTTGCGCC
CGCGAACGACATTTATAATGAACGTGAATTGCTCAACAGTATGGGCATTTCGCAGCCTACCGTGGTGTTC
GTTTCCAAAAAGGGGTTGCAAAAAATTTTGAACGTGCAAAAAAAGCTCCCAATCATCCAAAAAATTATTA
TCATGGATTCTAAAACGGATTACCAGGGATTTCAGTCGATGTACACGTTCGTCACATCTCATCTACCTCC
CGGTTTTAATGAATACGATTTTGTGCCAGAGTCCTTCGATAGGGACAAGACAATTGCACTGATCATGAAC
TCCTCTGGATCTACTGGTCTGCCTAAAGGTGTCGCTCTGCCTCATAGAACTGCCTGCGTGAGATTCTCGC
ATGCCAGAGATCCTATTTTTGGCAATCAAATCATTCCGGATACTGCGATTTTAAGTGTTGTTCCATTCCA
TCACGGTTTTGGAATGTTTACTACACTCGGATATTTGATATGTGGATTTCGAGTCGTCTTAATGTATAGA
TTTGAAGAAGAGCTGTTTCTGAGGAGCCTTCAGGATTACAAGATTCAAAGTGCGCTGCTGGTGCCAACCC
TATTCTCCTTCTTCGCCAAAAGCACTCTGATTGACAAATACGATTTATCTAATTTACACGAAATTGCTTC
TGGTGGCGCTCCCCTCTCTAAGGAAGTCGGGGAAGCGGTTGCCAAGAGGTTCCATCTGCCAGGTATCAGG
CAAGGATATGGGCTCACTGAGACTACATCAGCTATTCTGATTACACCCGAGGGGGATGATAAACCGGGCG
CGGTCGGTAAAGTTGTTCCATTTTTTGAAGCGAAGGTTGTGGATCTGGATACCGGGAAAACGCTGGGCGT
TAATCAAAGAGGCGAACTGTGTGTGAGAGGTCCTATGATTATGTCCGGTTATGTAAACAATCCGGAAGCG
ACCAACGCCTTGATTGACAAGGATGGATGGCTACATTCTGGAGACATAGCTTACTGGGACGAAGACGAAC
ACTTCTTCATCGTTGACCGCCTGAAGTCTCTGATTAAGTACAAAGGCTATCAGGTGGCTCCCGCTGAATT
GGAATCCATCTTGCTCCAACACCCCAACATCTTCGACGCAGGTGTCGCAGGTCTTCCCGACGATGACGCC
GGTGAACTTCCCGCCGCCGTTGTTGTTTTGGAGCACGGAAAGACGATGACGGAAAAAGAGATCGTGGATT
ACGTCGCCAGTCAAGTAACAACCGCGAAAAAGTTGCGCGGAGGAGTTGTGTTTGTGGACGAAGTACCGAA
AGGTCTTACCGGAAAACTCGACGCAAGAAAAATCAGAGAGATCCTCATAAAGGCCAAGAAGGGCGGAAAG
ATCGCCGTGTAATTCTAGACCCAGCTTTCTTGTACAAAGTGGTTGATATCCAGCACAGTGGCGACCGGTA
GGCCTCGTACGCTTAATTAACGGATCCGGAATTCCGCCCCTCTCCCTCCCCCCCCCCTAACGTTACTGGC
CGAAGCCGCTTGGAATAAGGCCGGTGTGCGTTTGTCTATATGTTATTTTCCACCATATTGCCGTCTTTTG
GCAATGTGAGGGCCCGGAAACCTGGCCCTGTCTTCTTGACGAGCATTCCTAGGGGTCTTTCCCCTCTCGC
CAAAGGAATGCAAGGTCTGTTGAATGTCGTGAAGGAAGCAGTTCCTCTGGAAGCTTCTTGAAGACAAACA
ACGTCTGTAGCGACCCTTTGCAGGCAGCGGAACCCCCCACCTGGCGACAGGTGCCTCTGCGGCCAAAAGC
CACGTGTATAAGATACACCTGCAAAGGCGGCACAACCCCAGTGCCACGTTGTGAGTTGGATAGTTGTGGA
AAGAGTCAAATGGCTCTCCTCAAGCGTATTCAACAAGGGGCTGAAGGATGCCCAGAAGGTACCCCATTGT
ATGGGATCTGATCTGGGGCCTCGGTGCACATGCTTTACATGTGTTTAGTCGAGGTTAAAAAAACGTCTAG
GCCCCCCGAACCACGGGGACGTGGTTTTCCTTTGAAAAACACGATGATAAGCTTGCCACAACCATGGCCA
AGCCTTTGTCTCAAGAAGAATCCACCCTCATTGAAAGAGCAACGGCTACAATCAACAGCATCCCCATCTC
TGAAGACTACAGCGTCGCCAGCGCAGCTCTCTCTAGCGACGGCCGCATCTTCACTGGTGTCAATGTATAT
CATTTTACTGGGGGACCTTGTGCAGAACTCGTGGTGCTGGGCACTGCTGCTGCTGCGGCAGCTGGCAACC
TGACTTGTATCGTCGCGATCGGAAATGAGAACAGGGGCATCTTGAGCCCCTGCGGACGGTGCCGACAGGT
GCTTCTCGATCTGCATCCTGGGATCAAAGCCATAGTGAAGGACAGTGATGGACAGCCGACGGCAGTTGGG
ATTCGTGAATTGCTGCCCTCTGGTTATGTGTGGGAGGGCTAAGCACTTCGTGGCCGAGGAGCAGGACTGA
CACGACCCGGACGGGACGCTCCTGCGCCTGATACAGAACGAATTGCTTGCAGGCATCTCATGAGTGTGTC
TTCCCGTTTTCCGCCTGAGGTCACTGCGTGGATGGAGCATCAGTGGTCCAGGCTCTAGTTTTGACTCAAC
AATATCACCAGCTGAAGCCTATAGAGTACGAGCCATAGATAAAATAAAAGATTTTATTTAGTCTCCAGAA
AAAGGGGGGAATGAAAGACCCCACCTGTAGGTTTGGCAAGCTAGCTTAAGTAACGCCATTTTGCAAGGCA
TGGAAAAATACATAACTGAGAATAGAGAAGTTCAGATCAAGGTCAGGAACAGATGGAACAGGGTCGACCC
TAGAGAACCATCAGATGTTTCCAGGGTGCCCCAAGGACCTGAAATGACCCTGTGCCTTATTTGAACTAAC
CAATCAGTTCGCTTCTCGCTTCTGTTCGCGCGCTTCTGCTCCCCGAGCTCAATAAAAGAGCCCACAACCC
CTCACTCGGGGCGCCAGTCCTCCGATTGACTGAGTCGCCCGGGTACCCGTGTATCCAATAAACCCTCTTG
CAGTTGCATCCGACTTGTGGTCTCGCTGTTCCTTGGGAGGGTCTCCTCTGAGTGATTGACTACCCGTCAG
CGGGGGTCTTTCATTTGGGGGCTCGTCCGGGATCGGGAGACCCCTGCCCAGGGACCACCGACCCACCACC
GGGAGGTAAGCTGGCTGCCTCGCGCGTTTCGGTGATGACGGTGAAAACCTCTGACACATGCAGCTCCCGG
AGACGGTCACAGCTTGTCTGTAAGCGGATGCCGGGAGCAGACAAGCCCGTCAGGGCGCGTCAGCGGGTGT
TGGCGGGTGTCGGGGCGCAGCCATGACCCAGTCACGTAGCGATAGCGGAGTGTAGATCCGGCTGTGGAAT
GTGTGTCAGTTAGGGTGTGGAAAGTCCCCAGGCTCCCCAGCAGGCAGAAGTATGCAAAGCATGCATCTCA
ATTAGTCAGCAACCAGGTGTGGAAAGTCCCCAGGCTCCCCAGCAGGCAGAAGTATGCAAAGCATGCATCT
CAATTAGTCAGCAACCATAGTCCCGCCCCTAACTCCGCCCATCCCGCCCCTAACTCCGCCCAGTTCCGCC
CATTCTCCGCCCCATGGCTGACTAATTTTTTTTATTTATGCAGAGGCCGAGGCCGCCTCGGCCTCTGAGC
TATTCCAGAAGTAGTGAGGAGGCTTTTTTGGAGGCCTAGGCTTTTGCAAAAAGCTTACTGGCTTAACTAT
GCGGCATCAGAGCAGATTGTACTGAGAGTGCACCATATGCGGTGTGAAATACCGCACAGATGCGTAAGGA
GAAAATACCGCATCAGGCGCTCTTCCGCTTCCTCGCTCACTGACTCGCTGCGCTCGGTCGTTCGGCTGCG
GCGAGCGGTATCAGCTCACTCAAAGGCGGTAATACGGTTATCCACAGAATCAGGGGATAACGCAGGAAAG
AACATGTGAGCAAAAGGCCAGCAAAAGGCCAGGAACCGTAAAAAGGCCGCGTTGCTGGCGTTTTTCCATA
GGCTCCGCCCCCCTGACGAGCATCACAAAAATCGACGCTCAAGTCAGAGGTGGCGAAACCCGACAGGACT
ATAAAGATACCAGGCGTTTCCCCCTGGAAGCTCCCTCGTGCGCTCTCCTGTTCCGACCCTGCCGCTTACC
GGATACCTGTCCGCCTTTCTCCCTTCGGGAAGCGTGGCGCTTTCTCATAGCTCACGCTGTAGGTATCTCA
GTTCGGTGTAGGTCGTTCGCTCCAAGCTGGGCTGTGTGCACGAACCCCCCGTTCAGCCCGACCGCTGCGC
CTTATCCGGTAACTATCGTCTTGAGTCCAACCCGGTAAGACACGACTTATCGCCACTGGCAGCAGCCACT
GGTAACAGGATTAGCAGAGCGAGGTATGTAGGCGGTGCTACAGAGTTCTTGAAGTGGTGGCCTAACTACG
GCTACACTAGAAGRACAGTATTTGGTATCTGCGCTCTGCTGAAGCCAGTTACCTTCGGAAAAAGAGTTGG
TAGCTCTTGATCCGGCAAACAAACCACCGCTGGTAGCGGTGGTTTTTTTGTTTGCAAGCAGCAGATTACG
CGCAGAAAAAAAGGATCTCAAGAAGATCCTTTGATCTTTTCTACGGGGTCTGACGCTCAGTGGAACGAAA
ACTCACGTTAAGGGATTTTGGTCATGAGATTATCAAAAAGGATCTTCACCTAGATCCTTTTAAATTAAAA
ATGAAGTTTTAAATCAATCTAAAGTATATATGAGTAAACTTGGTCTGACAGTTACCAATGCTTAATCAGT
GAGGCACCTATCTCAGCGATCTGTCTATTTCGTTCATCCATAGTTGCCTGACTCCCCGTCGTGTAGATAA
CTACGATACGGGAGGGCTTACCATCTGGCCCCAGTGCTGCAATGATACCGCGAGACCCACGCTCACCGGC
TCCAGATTTATCAGCAATAAACCAGCCAGCCGGAAGGGCCGAGCGCAGAAGTGGTCCTGCAACTTTATCC
GCCTCCATCCAGTCTATTAATTGTTGCCGGGAAGCTAGAGTAAGTAGTTCGCCAGTTAATAGTTTGCGCA
ACGTTGTTGCCATTGCTGCAGGCATCGTGGTGTCACGCTCGTCGTTTGGTATGGCTTCATTCAGCTCCGG
TTCCCAACGATCAAGGCGAGTTACATGATCCCCCATGTTGTGCAAAAAAGCGGTTAGCTCCTTCGGTCCT
CCGATCGTTGTCAGAAGTAAGTTGGCCGCAGTGTTATCACTCATGGTTATGGCAGCACTGCATAATTCTC
TTACTGTCATGCCATCCGTAAGATGCTTTTCTGTGACTGGTGAGTACTCAACCAAGTCATTCTGAGAATA
GTGTATGCGGCGACCGAGTTGCTCTTGCCCGGCGTCAACACGGGATAATACCGCGCCACATAGCAGAACT
TTAAAAGTGCTCATCATTGGAAAACGTTCTTCGGGGCGAAAACTCTCAAGGATCTTACCGCTGTTGAGAT
CCAGTTCGATGTAACCCACTCGTGCACCCAACTGATCTTCAGCATCTTTTACTTTCACCAGCGTTTCTGG
GTGAGCAAAAACAGGAAGGCAAAATGCCGCAAAAAAGGGAATAAGGGCGACACGGAAATGTTGAATACTC
ATACTCTTCCTTTTTCAATATTATTGAAGCATTTATCAGGGTTATTGTCTCATGAGCGGATACATATTTG
AATGTATTTAGAAAAATAAACAAATAGGGGTTCCGCGCACATTTCCCCGAAAAGTGCCACCTGACGTCTA
AGAAACCATTATTATCATGACATTAACCTATAAAAATAGGCGTATCACGAGGCCCTTTCGTCTTCAAGAA
TTAGCTTGGCCATTGCATACGTTGTATCCATATCATAATATGTACATTTATATTGGCTCATGTCCAACAT
TACCGCCATGTTGACATTGATTATTGACTAGTTATTAATAGTAATCAATTACGGGGTCATTAGTTCATAG
CCCATATATGGAGT
Features (pLannotate 1.2.2; 27 found; start..end, strand, type, name):
    309..512     +  promoter       CMV promoter: human cytomegalovirus (CMV) immediate early promoter
    513..688     +  LTR            5' LTR (truncated): truncated long terminal repeat from Moloney murine sarcoma virus
    810..1084    +  misc_feature   MESV Ψ (fragment): packaging signal of murine embryonic stem cell virus
   1151..1567    +  CDS            gag (truncated): truncated Moloney murine leukemia virus (MMLV) gag gene lacking the start codon
   1610..1911    +  enhancer       CMV enhancer: human cytomegalovirus immediate early enhancer
   1912..2115    +  promoter       CMV promoter: human cytomegalovirus (CMV) immediate early promoter
   2117..2136    +  promoter       PLtetO-1 promoter (fragment): modified phage lambda PL promoter with tet operator sites (Lutz and Bujard, 1997)
   2138..2157    +  promoter       PLtetO-1 promoter (fragment): modified phage lambda PL promoter with tet operator sites (Lutz and Bujard, 1997)
   2197..2221    +  protein_bind   attB1: mutant version of attB; recombination site for the Gateway® BP reaction BP Clonase™
   2233..2274    +  CDS            V5 tag: epitope tag from simian virus 5
   2299..2319    +  promoter       SRα promoter (fragment): hybrid promoter consisting of the SV40 early promoter plus part of the long terminal repeat of human T-lymphotrophic virus 1
   2350..4002    +  CDS            luciferase: firefly luciferase; luc+; enhanced luc+ version of the luciferase gene
   4009..4033    -  protein_bind   attB2: mutant version of attB; recombination site for the Gateway® BP reaction BP Clonase™
   4208..4670    +  misc_feature   IRES: internal ribosome entry site (IRES) of the encephalomyocarditis virus (EMCV)
   4684..5082    +  CDS            BSD: blasticidin S deaminase; Aspergillus terreus BSD; confers resistance to blasticidin
   5083..5110    +  CDS            BleoR (fragment): antibiotic-binding protein; Sh ble from Streptoalloteichus hindustanus; confers resistance to bleomycin, phleomycin, and Zeocin™
   5114..5170    +  CDS            ble (fragment): BLE_KLEPN - Experimental evidence at protein level: Swiss-Prot protein existence level 1. Binding protein with a strong affinity to the bleomycin family of antibiotics. Binds to CL990; an antimitotic-antibiotic compound. From Klebsiella pneumoniae.
   5219..5288    +  CDS            env (fragment): murine leukemia virus gPr80 envelope polyprotein precursor; env; proteolytically cleaved into gp70SU and p15TM subunits
   5330..5755    +  LTR            3' LTR (ΔU3): self-inactivating 3' long terminal repeat (LTR) from Moloney murine leukemia virus
   5824..5864    +  CDS            rop (fragment): Rop protein, which maintains plasmids at low copy number; rop
   5966..6004    +  misc_feature   bom (fragment): basis of mobility region from pBR322
   6021..6350    +  promoter       SV40 promoter: SV40 enhancer and early promoter
   6356..6457    +  misc_feature   bom (fragment): basis of mobility region from pBR322
   6643..7231    -  rep_origin     ori: high-copy-number ColE1/pMB1/pBR322/pUC origin of replication
   7402..8262    -  CDS            AmpR: β-lactamase; bla; confers resistance to ampicillin, carbenicillin, and related antibiotics
   8263..8367    -  promoter       AmpR promoter: bla
   8553..308     +  enhancer       CMV enhancer (across the origin): human cytomegalovirus immediate early enhancer
