>Addgene plasmid #74445 | pQCXIB Firefly_Luciferase | addgene full sequence | sequence record 448445 | Addgene NGS Result
CGTGGATAGCGGTTTGACTCACGGGGATTTCCAAGTCTCCACCCCATTGACGTCAATGGGAGTTTGTTTT
GGCACCAAAATCAACGGGACTTTCCAAAATGTCGTAACAACTCCGCCCCATTGACGCAAATGGGCGGTAG
GCGTGTACGGTGGGAGGTCTATATAAGCAGAGCTCTCCCTATCAGTGATAGAGATCTCCCTATCAGTGAT
AGAGATCGTCGACTAGTCCAGTGTGGTGGAATTCTGCAGATATCAACAAGTTTGTACAAAAAAGCAGGCT
CCACCATGGAAGGTAAGCCTATCCCTAACCCTCTCCTCGGTCTCGATTCTACGGGATCCATGGGAACCAA
TTCAGTCCCTAGGCTTTTGCAAAAAGCTTGGCATTCCGGTACTGTTGGTAAAGCCACCATGGAAGACGCC
AAAAACATAAAGAAAGGCCCGGCGCCATTCTATCCGCTGGAAGATGGAACCGCTGGAGAGCAACTGCATA
AGGCTATGAAGAGATACGCCCTGGTTCCTGGAACAATTGCTTTTACAGATGCACATATCGAGGTGGACAT
CACTTACGCTGAGTACTTCGAAATGTCCGTTCGGTTGGCAGAAGCTATGAAACGATATGGGCTGAATACA
AATCACAGAATCGTCGTATGCAGTGAAAACTCTCTTCAATTCTTTATGCCGGTGTTGGGCGCGTTATTTA
TCGGAGTTGCAGTTGCGCCCGCGAACGACATTTATAATGAACGTGAATTGCTCAACAGTATGGGCATTTC
GCAGCCTACCGTGGTGTTCGTTTCCAAAAAGGGGTTGCAAAAAATTTTGAACGTGCAAAAAAAGCTCCCA
ATCATCCAAAAAATTATTATCATGGATTCTAAAACGGATTACCAGGGATTTCAGTCGATGTACACGTTCG
TCACATCTCATCTACCTCCCGGTTTTAATGAATACGATTTTGTGCCAGAGTCCTTCGATAGGGACAAGAC
AATTGCACTGATCATGAACTCCTCTGGATCTACTGGTCTGCCTAAAGGTGTCGCTCTGCCTCATAGAACT
GCCTGCGTGAGATTCTCGCATGCCAGAGATCCTATTTTTGGCAATCAAATCATTCCGGATACTGCGATTT
TAAGTGTTGTTCCATTCCATCACGGTTTTGGAATGTTTACTACACTCGGATATTTGATATGTGGATTTCG
AGTCGTCTTAATGTATAGATTTGAAGAAGAGCTGTTTCTGAGGAGCCTTCAGGATTACAAGATTCAAAGT
GCGCTGCTGGTGCCAACCCTATTCTCCTTCTTCGCCAAAAGCACTCTGATTGACAAATACGATTTATCTA
ATTTACACGAAATTGCTTCTGGTGGCGCTCCCCTCTCTAAGGAAGTCGGGGAAGCGGTTGCCAAGAGGTT
CCATCTGCCAGGTATCAGGCAAGGATATGGGCTCACTGAGACTACATCAGCTATTCTGATTACACCCGAG
GGGGATGATAAACCGGGCGCGGTCGGTAAAGTTGTTCCATTTTTTGAAGCGAAGGTTGTGGATCTGGATA
CCGGGAAAACGCTGGGCGTTAATCAAAGAGGCGAACTGTGTGTGAGAGGTCCTATGATTATGTCCGGTTA
TGTAAACAATCCGGAAGCGACCAACGCCTTGATTGACAAGGATGGATGGCTACATTCTGGAGACATAGCT
TACTGGGACGAAGACGAACACTTCTTCATCGTTGACCGCCTGAAGTCTCTGATTAAGTACAAAGGCTATC
AGGTGGCTCCCGCTGAATTGGAATCCATCTTGCTCCAACACCCCAACATCTTCGACGCAGGTGTCGCAGG
TCTTCCCGACGATGACGCCGGTGAACTTCCCGCCGCCGTTGTTGTTTTGGAGCACGGAAAGACGATGACG
GAAAAAGAGATCGTGGATTACGTCGCCAGTCAAGTAACAACCGCGAAAAAGTTGCGCGGAGGAGTTGTGT
TTGTGGACGAAGTACCGAAAGGTCTTACCGGAAAACTCGACGCAAGAAAAATCAGAGAGATCCTCATAAA
GGCCAAGAAGGGCGGAAAGATCGCCGTGTAATTCTAGACCCAGCTTTCTTGTACAAAGTTGGCATTATAA
GAAAGCATTGCTTATCAATTTGTTGCAACGAACAGGTCACTATCAGTCAAAATAAAATCATTATTTGCCA
TCCAGCTGATATCCCCTATAGTGAGTCGTATTACATGGTCATAGCTGTTTCCTGGCAGCTCTGGCCCGTG
TCTCAAAATCTCTGATGTTACATTGCACAAGATAAAAATATATCATCATGAACAATAAAACTGTCTGCTT
ACATAAACAGTAATACAAGGGGTGTTATGAGCCATATTCAACGGGAAACGTCGAGGCCGCGATTAAATTC
CAACATGGATGCTGATTTATATGGGTATAAATGGGCTCGCGATAATGTCGGGCAATCAGGTGCGACAATC
TATCGCTTGTATGGGAAGCCCGATGCGCCAGAGTTGTTTCTGAAACATGGCAAAGGTAGCGTTGCCAATG
ATGTTACAGATGAGATGGTCAGACTAAACTGGCTGACGGAATTTATGCCTCTTCCGACCATCAAGCATTT
TATCCGTACTCCTGATGATGCATGGTTACTCACCACTGCGATCCCCGGAAAAACAGCATTCCAGGTATTA
GAAGAATATCCTGATTCAGGTGAAAATATTGTTGATGCGCTGGCAGTGTTCCTGCGCCGGTTGCATTCGA
TTCCTGTTTGTAATTGTCCTTTTAACAGCGATCGCGTATTTCGTCTCGCTCAGGCGCAATCACGAATGAA
TAACGGTTTGGTTGATGCGAGTGATTTTGATGACGAGCGTAATGGCTGGCCTGTTGAACAAGTCTGGAAA
GAAATGCATAAACTTTTGCCATTCTCACCGGATTCAGTCGTCACTCATGGTGATTTCTCACTTGATAACC
TTATTTTTGACGAGGGGAAATTAATAGGTTGTATTGATGTTGGACGAGTCGGAATCGCAGACCGATACCA
GGATCTTGCCATCCTATGGAACTGCCTCGGTGAGTTTTCTCCTTCATTACAGAAACGGCTTTTTCAAAAA
TATGGTATTGATAATCCTGATATGAATAAATTGCAGTTTCATTTGATGCTCGATGAGTTTTTCTAATCAG
AATTGGTTAATTGGTTGTAACACTGGCAGAGCATTACGCTGACTTGACGGGACGGCGCAAGCTCATGACC
AAAATCCCTTAACGTGAGTTACGCGTCGTTCCACTGAGCGTCAGACCCCGTAGAAAAGATCAAAGGATCT
TCTTGAGATCCTTTTTTTCTGCGCGTAATCTGCTGCTTGCAAACAAAAAAACCACCGCTACCAGCGGTGG
TTTGTTTGCCGGCAAGCAGCAGATTACGCGCAGAAAAAAAGGATCTCAAGAAGATCCTTTGATCTTTTCT
ACGGGGTCTGACGCTCAGTGGAACGAAAACTCACGTTAAGGGATTTTGGTCATGAGATTATCAAAAAGGA
TCTTCACCTAGATCCTTTTAAATTAAAAATGAAGTTTTAAATCAATCTAAAGTATATATGAGTAAACTTG
GTCTGACAGTTACCAATGCTTAATCAGTGAGGCACCTATCTCAGCGATCTGTCTATTTCGTTCATCCATA
GTTGCCTGACTCCCCGTCGTGTAGATAACTACGATACGGGAGGGCTTACCATCTGGCCCCAGTGCTGCAA
TGATACCGCGAGACCCACGCTCACCGGCTCCAGATTTATCAGCAATAAACCAGCCAGCCGGAAGGGCCGA
GCGCAGAAGTGGTCCTGCAACTTTATCCGCCTCCATCCAGTCTATTAATTGTTGCCGGGAAGCTAGAGTA
AGTAGTTCGCCAGTTAATAGTTTGCGCAACGTTGTTGCCATTGCTGCAGGCATCGTGGTGTCACGCTCGT
CGTTTGGTATGGCTTCATTCAGCTCCGGTTCCCAACGATCAAGGCGAGTTACATGATCCCCCATGTTGTG
CAAAAAAGCGGTTAGCTCCTTCGGTCCTCCGATCGTTGTCAGAAGTAAGTTGGCCGCAGTGTTATCACTC
ATGGTTATGGCAGCACTGCATAATTCTCTTACTGTCATGCCATCCGTAAGATGCTTTTCTGTGACTGGTG
AGTACTCAACCAAGTCATTCTGAGAATAGTGTATGCGGCGACCGAGTTGCTCTTGCCCGGCGTCAACACG
GGATAATACCGCGCCACATAGCAGAACTTTAAAAGTGCTCATCATTGGAAAACGTTCTTCGGGGCGAAAA
CTCTCAAGGATCTTACCGCTGTTGAGATCCAGTTCGATGTAACCCACTCGTGCACCCAACTGATCTTCAG
CATCTTTTACTTTCACCAGCGTTTCTGGGTGAGCAAAAACAGGAAGGCAAAATGCCGCAAAAAAGGGAAT
AAGGGCGACACGGAAATGTTGAATACTCATACTCTTCCTTTTTCAATATTATTGAAGCATTTATCAGGGT
TATTGTCTCATGAGCGGATACATATTTGAATGTATTTAGAAAAATAAACAAATAGGGGTTCCGCGCACAT
TTCCCCGAAAAGTGCCACCTGACGTCTAAGAAACCATTATTATCATGACATTAACCTATAAAAATAGGCG
TATCACGAGGCCCTTTCGTCTTCAAGAATTAGCTTGGCCATTGCATACGTTGTATCCATATCATAATATG
TACATTTATATTGGCTCATGTCCAACATTACCGCCATGTTGACATTGATTATTGACTAGTTATTAATAGT
AATCAATTACGGGGTCATTAGTTCATAGCCCATATATGGAGTTCCGCGTTACATAACTTACGGTAAATGG
CCCGCCTGGCTGACCGCCCAACGACCCCCGCCCATTGACGTCAATAATGACGTATGTTCCCATAGTAACG
CCAATAGGGACTTTCCATTGACGTCAATGGGTGGAGTATTTACGGTAAACTGCCCACTTGGCAGTACATC
AAGTGTATCATATGCCAAGTACGCCCCCTATTGACGTCAATGACGGTAAATGGCCCGCCTGGCATTATGC
CCAGTACATGACCTTATGGGACTTTCCTACTTGGCAGTACATCTACGTATTAGTCATCGCTATTACCATG
GTGATGCGGTTTTGGCAGTACATCAATGGGCGTGGATAGCGGTTTGACTCACGGGGATTTCCAAGTCTCC
ACCCCATTGACGTCAATGGGAGTTTGTTTTGGCACCAAAATCAACGGGACTTTCCAAAATGTCGTAACAA
CTCCGCCCCATTGACGCAAATGGGCGGTAGGCGTGTACGGTGGGAGGTCTATATAAGCAGAGCTCAATAA
AAGAGCCCACAACCCCTCACTCGGCGCGCCAGTCTTCCGATAGACTGCGTCGCCCGGGTACCCGTATTCC
CAATAAAGCCTCTTGCTGTTTGCATCCGAATCGTGGTCTCGCTGTTCCTTGGGAGGGTCTCCTCTGAGTG
ATTGACTACCCACGACGGGGGTCTTTCATTTGGGGGCTCGTCCGGGATTTGGAGACCCCTGCCCAGGGAC
CACCGACCCACCACCGGGAGGTAAGCTGGCCAGCAACTTATCTGTGTCTGTCCGATTGTCTAGTGTCTAT
GTTTGATGTTATGCGCCTGCGTCTGTACTAGTTAGCTAACTAGCTCTGTATCTGGCGGACCCGTGGTGGA
ACTGACGAGTTCTGAACACCCGGCCGCAACCCTGGGAGACGTCCCAGGGACTTTGGGGGCCGTTTTTGTG
GCCCGACCTGAGGAAGGGAGTCGATGTGGAATCCGACCCCGTCAGGATATGTGGTTCTGGTAGGAGACGA
GAACCTAAAACAGTTCCCGCCTCCGTCTGAATTTTTGCTTTCGGTTTGGAACCGAAGCCGCGCGTCTTGT
CTGCTGCAGCGCTGCAGCATCGTTCTGTGTTGTCTCTGTCTGACTGTGTTTCTGTATTTGTCTGAAAATT
AGGGCCAGACTGTTACCACTCCCTTAAGTTTGACCTTAGGTCACTGGAAAGATGTCGAGCGGATCGCTCA
CAACCAGTCGGTAGATGTCAAGAAGAGACGTTGGGTTACCTTCTGCTCTGCAGAATGGCCAACCTTTAAC
GTCGGATGGCCGCGAGACGGCACCTTTAACCGAGACCTCATCACCCAGGTTAAGATCAAGGTCTTTTCAC
CTGGCCCGCATGGACACCCAGACCAGGTCCCCTACATCGTGACCTGGGAAGCCTTGGCTTTTGACCCCCC
TCCCTGGGTCAAGCCCTTTGTACACCCTAAGCCTCCGCCTCCTCTTCCTCCATCCGCCCCGTCTCTCCCC
CTTGAACCTCCTCGTTCGACCCCGCCTCGATCCTCCCTTTATCCAGCCCTCACTCCTTCTCTAGGCGCCG
GAATTGAAGATCTGGGGGATCGATAAGCTTGGGAGTTCCGCTTACATAACTTACGGTAAATGGCCCGCCT
GGCTGACCGCCCAACGACCCCCGCCCATTGACGTCAATAATGACGTATGTTCCCATAGTAACGCCAATAG
GGACTTTCCATTGACGTCAATGGGTGGAGTATTTACGGTAAACTGCCCACTTGGCAGTACATCAAGTGTA
TCATATGCCAAGTACGCCCCCTATTGACGTCAATGACGGTAAATGGCCCGCCTGGCATTATGCCCAGTAC
ATGACCTTATGGGACTTTCCTACTTGGCAGTACATCTACGTATTAGTCATCGCTATTACCATGGTGATGC
GGTTTTGGCAGTACATCAATGGG
Features (pLannotate 1.2.2; 20 found; start..end, strand, type, name):
    176..195     +  promoter       PLtetO-1 promoter (fragment): modified phage lambda PL promoter with tet operator sites (Lutz and Bujard, 1997)
    197..216     +  promoter       PLtetO-1 promoter (fragment): modified phage lambda PL promoter with tet operator sites (Lutz and Bujard, 1997)
    256..280     +  protein_bind   attB1: mutant version of attB; recombination site for the Gateway® BP reaction BP Clonase™
    292..333     +  CDS            V5 tag: epitope tag from simian virus 5
    358..378     +  promoter       SRα promoter (fragment): hybrid promoter consisting of the SV40 early promoter plus part of the long terminal repeat of human T-lymphotrophic virus 1
    409..2061    +  CDS            luciferase: firefly luciferase; luc+; enhanced luc+ version of the luciferase gene
   2068..2167    -  protein_bind   attL2: mutant version of attL; recombination site for the Gateway® LR reaction LR Clonase™
   2185..2203    -  promoter       T7 promoter: promoter for bacteriophage T7 RNA polymerase
   2337..3146    +  CDS            KanR: aminoglycoside phosphotransferase; aph(3')-Ia; confers resistance to kanamycin in bacteria or G418 (Geneticin®) in eukaryotes
   3293..3372    +  rep_origin     ori (fragment): high-copy-number ColE1/pMB1/pBR322/pUC origin of replication
   3381..3424    -  rep_origin     CloDF13 ori (fragment): Plasmids containing the CloDF13 (CDF) origin of replication can be propagated in E. coli cells that contain additional plasmids with compatible origins.
   3580..4440    -  CDS            AmpR: β-lactamase; bla; confers resistance to ampicillin, carbenicillin, and related antibiotics
   4441..4545    -  promoter       AmpR promoter: bla
   4731..5110    +  enhancer       CMV enhancer: human cytomegalovirus immediate early enhancer
   5111..5314    +  promoter       CMV promoter: human cytomegalovirus (CMV) immediate early promoter
   5315..5490    +  LTR            5' LTR (truncated): truncated long terminal repeat from Moloney murine sarcoma virus
   5612..5886    +  misc_feature   MESV Ψ (fragment): packaging signal of murine embryonic stem cell virus
   5953..6369    +  CDS            gag (truncated): truncated Moloney murine leukemia virus (MMLV) gag gene lacking the start codon
   6412..6713    +  enhancer       CMV enhancer: human cytomegalovirus immediate early enhancer
   6714..174     +  promoter       CMV promoter (across the origin): human cytomegalovirus (CMV) immediate early promoter
