[The description below was written by a language model from this plasmid's Addgene catalogue record and pLannotate feature annotations shown in this document.]
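Description:
pQCXIB Firefly_Luciferase is a self-inactivating gammaretroviral (MoMLV-type) expression vector made by Gateway recombination into the pQCXIB CMV/TO DEST backbone, and it serves as a control vector expressing firefly luciferase. In bacteria it is maintained through a high-copy ColE1/pUC-type origin and an ampicillin resistance gene. In the producer cell, a hybrid 5' end consisting of the CMV enhancer/promoter fused to a truncated LTR drives transcription of the viral genome. This genome carries the Ψ packaging signal with a truncated, start-codon-less gag segment and ends in a ΔU3 3' LTR. After integration the LTRs are therefore transcriptionally silent, and expression depends on the internal promoter.

That internal promoter is a CMV enhancer/promoter followed by two short tet operator-like elements (the "TO" of the backbone name), which would allow repression in cells expressing the Tet repressor and constitutive expression otherwise. It is followed by attB1, an N-terminal V5 epitope tag, the luc+ firefly luciferase coding sequence and attB2. An EMCV IRES and the blasticidin S deaminase gene then allow transduced mammalian cells to be selected with blasticidin from the same bicistronic transcript. Several short annotated fragments (SRα, BleoR/ble, env, rop, bom) appear to be backbone remnants or partial matches rather than functional parts.

The two sequence records disagree. The 8,624 nt assembled sequence matches the catalogue description. The 6,743 nt NGS result lacks the IRES-BSD cassette and the 3' LTR, and downstream of luciferase it shows an attL2 site, a T7 promoter, a kanamycin resistance gene and only fragmentary origins, features resembling an entry-clone backbone. The record does not explain this discrepancy.
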