Addgene plasmid #74445: pQCXIB Firefly_Luciferase
Purpose: Control retroviral vector expressing firefly luciferase
Depositing lab: Reuben Shaw. Depositing organization: Salk Institute for Biological Studies. Publication: Metabolism. AMP-activated protein kinase mediates mitochondrial fission in response to energy stress. Toyama EQ, Herzig S, Courchet J, Lewis TL Jr, Loson OC, Hellberg K, Young NP, Chen H, Polleux F, Chan DC, Shaw RJ. Science. 2016 Jan 15;351(6270):275-81. doi: 10.1126/science.aab4138. PubMed 26816379.
Backbone
  Vector backbone: pQCXIB CMV/TO DEST (w320-1)
  Backbone manufacturer: Addgene plasmid 17400
  Vector type: Mammalian Expression, Retroviral
  Selectable markers: Blasticidin
Growth in bacteria
  Bacterial resistance: Ampicillin, 100 μg/mL
  Growth temperature: 30°C
  Growth strain: NEB Stable
  Copy number: Unknown
Gene/Insert
  Gene/Insert name: Firefly Luciferase
  Tag / fusion protein: V5 (N terminal on insert)
Terms and licenses: Academic/Nonprofit Terms; Industry Terms: Not Available to Industry
How to cite: pQCXIB Firefly_Luciferase was a gift from Reuben Shaw (Addgene plasmid # 74445)
