>Addgene plasmid #74445 | pQCXIB Firefly_Luciferase | addgene partial sequence | sequence record 142076 | Harper-mscv 5'-CAGCCCTCACTCCTTCTCTAGG-3'
GATAGCTTGGGAGTTCCGCTTACATAACTTACGGTAAATGGCCCGCCTGGCTGACCGCCCAACGACCCCC
GCCCATTGACGTCAATAATGACGTATGTTCCCATAGTAACGCCAATAGGGACTTTCCATTGACGTCAATG
GGTGGAGTATTTACGGTAAACTGCCCACTTGGCAGTACATCAAGTGTATCATATGCCAAGTACGCCCCCT
ATTGACGTCAATGACGGTAAATGGCCCGCCTGGCATTATGCCCAGTACATGACCTTATGGGACTTTCCTA
CTTGGCAGTACATCTACGTATTAGTCATCGCTATTACCATGGTGATGCGGTTTTGGCAGTACATCAATGG
GCGTGGATAGCGGTTTGACTCACGGGGATTTCCAAGTCTCCACCCCATTGACGTCAATGGGAGTTTGTTT
TGGCACCAAAATCAACGGGACTTTCCAAAATGTCGTAACAACTCCGCCCCATTGACGCAAATGGGCGGTA
GGCGTGTACGGTGGGAGGTCTATATAAGCAGAGCTCTCCCTATCAGTGATAGAGATCTCCCTATCAGTGA
TAGAGATCGTCGACTAGTCCAGTGTGGTGGAATTCTGCA
